Addgene plasmid #217082: pMV-Tc1-4_Xt
Purpose: Donor plasmid of Tc1-4_Xt Transposon
Depositing lab: Haoyi Wang. Depositing organization: Institute of Zoology, Chinese Academy of Sciences. Publication: Heterologous survey of 130 DNA transposons in human cells highlights their functional divergence and expands the genome engineering toolbox. Zhang T, Tan S, Tang N, Li Y, Zhang C, Sun J, Guo Y, Gao H, Cai Y, Sun W, Wang C, Fu L, Ma H, Wu Y, Hu X, Zhang X, Gee P, Yan W, Zhao Y, Chen Q, Guo B, Wang H, Zhang YE. Cell. 2024 Jul 11;187(14):3741-3760.e30. doi: 10.1016/j.cell.2024.05.007. Epub 2024 Jun 5. PubMed 38843831.
Backbone
  Vector backbone: pMV
  Vector type: Mammalian Expression
Growth in bacteria
  Bacterial resistance: Ampicillin, 100 μg/mL
  Growth temperature: 37°C
  Growth strain: DH5alpha
  Copy number: High Copy
Gene/Insert
  Gene/Insert name: TIRs of Tc1-4_Xt transposon (alt name: Tc1-4_Xt)
  Species: Synthetic
  Cloning method: Restriction Enzyme; 5′ cloning site Unknown (unknown if destroyed); 3′ cloning site Unknown (unknown if destroyed)
Terms and licenses: Academic/Nonprofit Terms; Industry Terms: Not Available to Industry
How to cite: pMV-Tc1-4_Xt was a gift from Haoyi Wang (Addgene plasmid # 217082 ; http://n2t.net/addgene:217082 ; RRID:Addgene_217082)
