[The description below was written by a language model from this plasmid's Addgene catalogue record and pLannotate feature annotations shown in this document.]
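Description:
pMV-Tc1-4_Xt is a 4.9 kb transposon donor plasmid built on the pMV backbone and catalogued as a mammalian expression vector. It is propagated in E. coli as a high-copy plasmid through a ColE1/pUC-type origin and is selected with ampicillin via the β-lactamase gene and its native promoter. A short remnant of lacZα is also detected, presumably a leftover of the cloning region in the backbone.

The recorded insert is the synthetic terminal inverted repeats (TIRs) of the Tc1-4_Xt DNA transposon. The automated feature table does not annotate the TIRs themselves, so their exact positions are not given. In a donor of this kind they would be expected to flank the cargo in the unannotated stretches on either side of the mammalian cassette. That cassette consists of the mouse PGK promoter driving a puromycin N-acetyltransferase coding sequence (annotated as a fragment), followed closely by EGFP and terminated by the bovine growth hormone polyadenylation signal. The short gap between PuroR and EGFP and the single promoter and poly(A) suggest that the two are expressed from one transcript, perhaps through a fusion or a 2A-type linker, but the record does not identify the connecting element.

No transposase gene is annotated on this plasmid, so mobilisation of the cargo would depend on the matching Tc1-4_Xt transposase being supplied in trans from a separate source. When it is, the TIR-bounded cassette can be excised and integrated into the host genome, with stable puromycin resistance and green fluorescence serving as readouts. The plasmid comes from a survey of DNA transposon activity in human cells aimed at expanding genome engineering tools.
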