Features (pLannotate 1.2.2; 8 found; start..end, strand, type, name):
    118..138     -  CDS            lacZα (fragment): LacZα fragment of β-galactosidase; lacZ fragment
    568..1067    +  promoter       PGK promoter: mouse phosphoglycerate kinase 1 promoter
   1092..1686    +  CDS            PuroR (fragment): puromycin N-acetyltransferase; pac from Streptomyces alboniger; confers resistance to puromycin
   1750..2469    +  CDS            EGFP: the original enhanced GFP (Yang et al., 1996) mammalian codon-optimized
   2497..2721    +  polyA_signal   bGH poly(A) signal: bovine growth hormone polyadenylation signal
   3194..3782    -  rep_origin     ori: high-copy-number ColE1/pMB1/pBR322/pUC origin of replication
   3953..4813    -  CDS            AmpR: β-lactamase; bla; confers resistance to ampicillin, carbenicillin, and related antibiotics
   4814..26      -  promoter       AmpR promoter (across the origin): bla
>Addgene plasmid #217082 | pMV-Tc1-4_Xt | addgene full sequence | sequence record 442203 | Addgene NGS Result
AAAAATAAACAAATAGGGGTTCCGCGCACATTTCCCCGAAAAGTGCCACCTGACGTCTAAGAAACCATTA
TTATCATGACATTAACCTATAAAAATAGGCGTATCACGAGGCCCTTTCGTTGTAAAACGACGGCCAGTCG
AACCACGCAATGCGTCTCGATCCGCAGTGTCTTGCGTCTCTAAGCTTTACAGTGAGGAACATAAGTATTT
GAACACCCTGCGATTTTGCAAGTTCTCCCACTTAGAAATCATGGAGGGGTCTGAAATTCACATTGTAGGT
GCATTCCCACTGTGAGAGACAGCATTTAAAAAAAAAATTCAGGAAATCACATTGTATGATTTTTAAAGAA
TGTATTTGTATTGCACTGCTGCACATAAGTATTTGAACACCTGGCAATCAGCAAGAATTCTGGCTCTCAA
AGACCTGTTACTCTGCCTTTAAAAAGTCCACCTCTACTCCACTCATTAATCTAAATTAGTAGCACCTGTC
TGAGCTCTTTAAAGACACCTGTCCACCCCACAGTCAGTCAGACTCCAACTACTACCACCGGTGCTAGCAA
TTCTACCGGGTAGGGGAGGCGCTTTTCCCAAGGCAGTCTGGAGCATGCGCTTTAGCAGCCCCGCTGGGCA
CTTGGCGCTACACAAGTGGCCTCTGGCCTCGCACACATTCCACATCCACCGGTAGGCGCCAACCGGCTCC
GTTCTTTGGTGGCCCCTTCGCGCCACCTTCTACTCCTCCCCTAGTCAGGAAGTTCCCCCCCGCCCCGCAG
CTCGCGTCGTGCAGGACGTGACAAATGGAAGTAGCACGTCTCACTAGTCTCGTGCAGATGGACAGCACCG
CTGAGCAATGGAAGCGGGTAGGCCTTTGGGGCAGCGGCCAATAGCAGCTTTGCTCCTTCGCTTTCTGGGC
TCAGAGGCTGGGAAGGGGTGGGTCCGGGGGCGGGCTCAGGGGCGGGCTCAGGGGCGGGGCGGGCGCCCGA
AGGTCCTCCGGAGGCCCGGCATTCTGCACGCTTCAAAAGCGCACGTCTGCCGCGCTGTTCTCCTCTTCCT
CATCTCCGGGCCTTTCGACCTGCAGCCAACGCCACCATGGGGACCGAGTACAAGCCCACGGTGCGCCTCG
CCACCCGCGACGACGTCCCCCGGGCCGTACGCACCCTCGCCGCCGCGTTCGCCGACTACCCCGCCACGCG
CCACACCGTCGACCCGGACCGCCACATCGAGCGGGTCACCGAGCTGCAAGAACTCTTCCTCACGCGCGTC
GGGCTCGACATCGGCAAGGTGTGGGTCGCGGACGACGGCGCCGCGGTGGCGGTCTGGACCACGCCGGAGA
GCGTCGAAGCGGGGGCGGTGTTCGCCGAGATCGGCCCGCGCATGGCCGAGTTGAGCGGTTCCCGGCTGGC
CGCGCAGCAACAGATGGAAGGCCTCCTGGCGCCGCACCGGCCCAAGGAGCCCGCGTGGTTCCTGGCCACC
GTCGGCGTCTCGCCCGACCACCAGGGCAAGGGTCTGGGCAGCGCCGTCGTGCTCCCCGGAGTGGAGGCGG
CCGAGCGCGCCGGGGTGCCCGCCTTCCTGGAGACCTCCGCGCCCCGCAACCTCCCCTTCTACGAGCGGCT
CGGCTTCACCGTCACCGCCGACGTCGAGGTGCCCGAAGGACCGCGCACCTGGTGCATGACCCGCAAGCCC
GGTGCCATCGATGCCACTAACTTCTCCCTGTTGAAACAAGCAGGGGATGTCGAAGAGAATCCCGGGCCAA
TGGTGAGCAAGGGCGAGGAGCTGTTCACCGGGGTGGTGCCCATCCTGGTCGAGCTGGACGGCGACGTAAA
CGGCCACAAGTTCAGCGTGTCCGGCGAGGGCGAGGGCGATGCCACCTACGGCAAGCTGACCCTGAAGTTC
ATCTGCACCACCGGCAAGCTGCCCGTGCCCTGGCCCACCCTCGTGACCACCCTGACCTACGGCGTGCAGT
GCTTCAGCCGCTACCCCGACCACATGAAGCAGCACGACTTCTTCAAGTCCGCCATGCCCGAAGGCTACGT
CCAGGAGCGCACCATCTTCTTCAAGGACGACGGCAACTACAAGACCCGCGCCGAGGTGAAGTTCGAGGGC
GACACCCTGGTGAACCGCATCGAGCTGAAGGGCATCGACTTCAAGGAGGACGGCAACATCCTGGGGCACA
AGCTGGAGTACAACTACAACAGCCACAACGTCTATATCATGGCCGACAAGCAGAAGAACGGCATCAAGGT
GAACTTCAAGATCCGCCACAACATCGAGGACGGCAGCGTGCAGCTCGCCGACCACTACCAGCAGAACACC
CCCATCGGCGACGGCCCCGTGCTGCTGCCCGACAACCACTACCTGAGCACCCAGTCCGCCCTGAGCAAAG
ACCCCAACGAGAAGCGCGATCACATGGTCCTGCTGGAGTTCGTGACCGCCGCCGGGATCACTCTCGGCAT
GGACGAGCTGTACAAGTAATTAATTAAGCTCGCTGATCAGCCTCGACTGTGCCTTCTAGTTGCCAGCCAT
CTGTTGTTTGCCCCTCCCCCGTGCCTTCCTTGACCCTGGAAGGTGCCACTCCCACTGTCCTTTCCTAATA
AAATGAGGAAATTGCATCGCATTGTCTGAGTAGGTGTCATTCTATTCTGGGGGGTGGGGTGGGGCAGGAC
AGCAAGGGGGAGGATTGGGAAGACAATAGCAGGCATGCTGGGGATGCGGTGGGCTCTATGGCTTCTGAGG
CGCGCCCTCGAGCACTGATTTTCTCAGGTGTTCAAATACTTATGTGCAGCAGTGCAATACAAATACATTC
TTTAAAAATCATACAATGTGATTTCCTGAATTTTTTTTTTAAATGCTGTCTCTCACAGTGGGAATGCACC
TACAATGTGAATTTCAGACCCCTCCATGATTTCTAAGTGGGAGAACTTGCAAAATCGCAGGGTGTTCAAA
TACTTATGTTCCTCACTGTAGGGCCCAGAGACGGAGTCACTGCCAACCGAGACGGTCATAGCTGTTTCCT
GTGTGCCGCTTCCTCGCTCACTGACTCGCTGCGCTCGGTCGTTCGGCTGCGGCGAGCGGTATCAGCTCAC
TCAAAGGCGGTAATACGGTTACCCACAGAATCAGGGGATAACGCAGGAAAGAACATGTGAGCAAAAGGCC
AGCAAAAGGCCAGGAACCGTAAAAAGGCCGCGTTGCTGGCGTTTTTCCATAGGCTCCGCCCCCCTGACGA
GCATCACAAAAATCGACGCTCAAGTCAGAGGTGGCGAAACCCGACAGGACTATAAAGATACCAGGCGTTT
CCCCCTGGAAGCTCCCTCGTGCGCTCTCCTGTTCCGACCCTGCCGCTTACCGGATACCTGTCCGCCTTTC
TCCCTTCGGGAAGCGTGGCGCTTTCTCATAGCTCACGCTGTAGGTATCTCAGTTCGGTGTAGGTCGTTCG
CTCCAAGCTGGGCTGTGTGCACGAACCCCCCGTTCAGCCCGACCGCTGCGCCTTATCCGGTAACTATCGT
CTTGAGTCCAACCCGGTAAGACACGACTTATCGCCACTGGCAGCAGCCACTGGTAACAGGATTAGCAGAG
CGAGGTATGTAGGCGGTGCTACAGAGTTCTTGAAGTGGTGGCCTAACTACGGCTACACTAGAAGAACAGT
ATCTGGTATCTGCGCTCTGCTGAAGCCAGTTACCTTCGGAAAAAGAGTTGGTAGCTCTTGATCCGGCAAA
CAAACCACCGCTGGTAGCGGTGGTTTTTTTGTTTGCAAGCAGCAGATTACGCGCAGAAAAAAAGGATCTC
AAGAAGATCCTTTGATCTTTTCTACGGGGTCTGACGCTCAGTGGAACGAAAACTCACGTTAAGGGATTTT
GGTCATGAGATTATCAAAAAGGATCTTCACCTAGATCCTTTTAAATTAAAAATGAAGTTTTAAATCAATC
TAAAGTATATATGAGTAAACTTGGTCTGACAGTTACCAATGCTTAATCAGTGAGGCACCTATCTCAGCGA
TCTGTCTCTTTCGTTCATCCATAGTTGCCTGACTCCCCGTCGTGTAGATAACTACGATACGGGAGGGCTT
ACCATCTGGCCCCAGTGCTGCAATAATACCGCGGGACCCACGCTCACCGGCTCCAGATTTATCAGCAATA
AACCAGCCAGCCGGAAGGGCCGAGCGCAGAAGTGGTCCTGCAACTTTATCCGCCTCCATCCAGTCTATTA
ATTGTTGCCGGGAAGCTAGAGTAAGTAGTTCGCCAGTTAATAGTTTGCGCAACGTTGTTGCCATCGCTAC
AGGCATCGTGGTATCACGCTCGTCGTTTGGTATGGCTTCATTCAGCTCCGGTTCCCAACGATCAAGGCGA
GTTACATGATCCCCCATGTTGCGCAAAAAAGCGGTTAGCTCCTTCGGTCCTCCGATCGTTGTCAGAAGTA
AGTTGGCCGCCGTGTTATCACTCATGGTTATGGCAGCACTACATAATTCTCTTACTGTCATGCCATCCGT
AAGATGCTTTTCTGTGACTGGTGAGTACTCAACCAAGTCATTCTGAGAATAGTGTATGCGGCGACCGAGT
TGCTCTTGCCCGGCGTCAATACGGGATAATACCGCGCCACATAGCAGAACTTTAAAAGTGCTCATCATTG
GAAAACGTTCTTCGGGGCGAAAACTCTCAAGGATCTTACCGCTGTTGAGATCCAGTTCGATGTAACCCAC
TCGTGCACCCAACTGATCTTCAGCATCTTTTACTTTCACCAGCGTTTCTGGGTGAGCAAAAACAGGAAGG
CAAAATGCCGCAAAAAAGGGAATAAGGGCGACACGGAAATGTTGAATACTCATACTCTTCCTTTTTCAAT
ATTATTGAAGCATTTATCAGGGTTATTGTCTCATGAGCGGATACATATTTGAATGTATTTAG
